>Addgene plasmid #156740 | pD649-HAsp-PSG11-Fc(DAPA)-AviTag-6xHis | depositor full sequence | sequence record 302589 | Full Sequence
TTTCAATATTATTGAAGCATTTATCAGGGTTATTGTCTCATGAGCGGATACATATTTGAATGTATTTAGA
AAAATAAACAAATAGGGGTCAGTGTTACAACCAATTAACCAATTCTGAACATTATCGCGAGCCCATTTAT
ACCTGAATATGGCTCATAACACCCCTTGCTCATGACCAAAATCCCTTAACGTGAGTTACGCGCGCGTCGT
TCCACTGAGCGTCAGACCCCGTAGAAAAGATCAAAGGATCTTCTTGAGATCCTTTTTTTCTGCGCGTAAT
CTGCTGCTTGCAAACAAAAAAACCACCGCTACCAGCGGTGGTTTGTTTGCCGGATCAAGAGCTACCAACT
CTTTTTCCGAAGGTAACTGGCTTCAGCAGAGCGCAGATACCAAATACTGTTCTTCTAGTGTAGCCGTAGT
TAGCCCACCACTTCAAGAACTCTGTAGCACCGCCTACATACCTCGCTCTGCTAATCCTGTTACCAGTGGC
TGCTGCCAGTGGCGATAAGTCGTGTCTTACCGGGTTGGACTCAAGACGATAGTTACCGGATAAGGCGCAG
CGGTCGGGCTGAACGGGGGGTTCGTGCACACAGCCCAGCTTGGAGCGAACGACCTACACCGAACTGAGAT
ACCTACAGCGTGAGCTATGAGAAAGCGCCACGCTTCCCGAAGGGAGAAAGGCGGACAGGTATCCGGTAAG
CGGCAGGGTCGGAACAGGAGAGCGCACGAGGGAGCTTCCAGGGGGAAACGCCTGGTATCTTTATAGTCCT
GTCGGGTTTCGCCACCTCTGACTTGAGCGTCGATTTTTGTGATGCTCGTCAGGGGGGCGGAGCCTATGGA
AAAACGCCAGCAACGCGGCCTTTTTACGGTTCCTGGCCTTTTGCTGGCCTTTTGCTCACATGTTCTTTCC
TGCGTTATCCCCTGATTCTGTGGATAACCGTATTACCGCCTTTGAGTGAGCTGATACCGCTCGCCGCAGC
CGAACGACCGAGCGCAGCGAGTCAGTGAGCGAGGAAGCGGAAGGCGAGAGTAGGGAACTGCCAGGCATCA
AACTAAGCAGAAGGCCCCTGACGGATGGCCTTTTTGCGTTTCTACAAACTCTTTCTGTGTTGTAAAACGA
CGGCCAGTCTTAAGCTCGGGCCCCCTGGGCGGTTCTGATAACGAGTAATCGTTAATCCGCAAATAACGTA
AAAACCCGCTTCGGCGGGTTTTTTTATGGGGGGAGTTTAGGGAAAGAGCATTTGTCAGAATATTTAAGGG
CGCCTGTCACTTTGCTTGATATATGAGAATTATTTAACCTTATAAATGAGAAAAAAGCAACGCACTTTAA
ATAAGATACGTTGCTTTTTCGATTGATGAACACCTATAATTAAACTATTCATCTATTATTTATGATTTTT
TGTATATACAATATTTCTAGTTTGTTAAAGAGAATTAAGAAAATAAATCTCGAAAATAATAAAGGGAAAA
TCAGTTTTTGATATCAAAATTATACATGTCAACGATAATACAAAATATAATACAAACTATAAGATGTTAT
CAGTATTTATTATCATTTAGAATAAATTTTGTGTCGCCCTTAATTGTGAGCGGATAACAATTACGAGCTT
CATGCACAGTGGCGTTGACTCAATATTGGCCATTAGCCATATTATTCATTGGTTATATAGCATAAATCAA
TATTGGCTATTGGCCATTGCATACGTTGTATCTATATCATAATATGTACATTTATATTGGCTCATGTCCA
ATATGACCGCCATGTTGGCATTGATTATTGACTAGTTATTAATAGTAATCAATTACGGGGTCATTAGTTC
ATAGCCCATATATGGAGTTCCGCGTTACATAACTTACGGTAAATGGCCCGCCTGGCTGACCGCCCAACGA
CCCCCGCCCATTGACGTCAATAATGACGTATGTTCCCATAGTAACGCCAATAGGGACTTTCCATTGACGT
CAATGGGTGGAGTATTTACGGTAAACTGCCCACTTGGCAGTACATCAAGTGTATCATATGCCAAGTACGC
CCCCTATTGACGTCAATGACGGTAAATGGCCCGCCTGGCATTATGCCCAGTACATGACCTTATGGGACTT
TCCTACTTGGCAGTACATCTACGTATTAGTCATCGCTATTACCATGGTGATGCGGTTTTGGCAGTACATC
AATGGGCGTGGATAGCGGTTTGACTCACGGGGATTTCCAAGTCTCCACCCCATTGACGTCAATGGGAGTT
TGTTTTGGCACCAAAATCAACGGGACTTTCCAAAATGTCGTAACAACTCCGCCCCATTGACGCAAATGGG
CGGTAGGCGTGTACGGTGGGAGGTCTATATAAGCAGAGCTCGTTTAGTGAACCGTCAGATCGCCTGGAGA
CGCCATCCACGCTGTTTTGACCTCCATAGAAGACACCGGGACCGATCCAGCCTCCGCGGCCGGGAACGGT
GCATTGGAACGCGGATTCCCCGTGCCAAGAGTGACGTAAGTACCGCCTATAGAGTCTATAGGCCCACCCC
CTTGGCTTCGTTAGAACGCGGCTACAATTAATACATAACCTTATGTATCATACACATACGATTTAGGTGA
CACTATAGAATAACATCCACTTTGCCTTTCTCTCCACAGGTGTCCACTCCCAGGTCCAACTGCACCTCGG
TTCTATCGAAAACGCGCCTGCTAGCGCCACCATGAAGACCATCATTGCCCTGAGCTACATCTTCTGCCTG
GTGTTCGCTGCGGCCGCCCAAGTGATGATTGAAGCCCAGCCTCCTAAGGTGTCCGAGGGCAAAGATGTGC
TGCTGCTGGTGCACAACCTGCCTCAGAATCTGACCGGCTACATCTGGTACAAGGGCCAGATCCGGGACCT
GTACCACTACATCACCAGCTACGTGGTGGACGGCCAGATCATCATCTACGGCCCTGCCTACAGCGGCAGA
GAAACCGTGTACAGCAATGCCAGCCTGCTGATCCAGAACGTGACAAGAGAGGATGCCGGCAGCTACACCC
TGCACATCATTAAGAGAGGCGACGGCACAAGAGGCGTGACAGGCTACTTCACCTTCACACTGTACCTGGA
AACCCCTAAGCCTAGCATCAGCAGCTCCAATCTGAACCCCAGAGAAGCCATGGAAACCGTGATCCTGACC
TGCAATCCCGAGACACCTGATGCCTCTTACCTGTGGTGGATGAACGGCCAGAGCCTGCCTATGACACACA
GAATGCAGCTGAGCGAGACAAACAGAACCCTGTTCCTGTTCGGCGTGACCAAGTACACAGCCGGACCTTA
CGAGTGCGAGATCTGGAATTCTGGCAGCGCCAGCAGATCTGACCCCGTGACACTGAATCTGCTGCACGGC
CCTGATCTGCCCAGAATTTTTCCCAGCGTGACCAGCTACTACTCCGGCGAGAATCTGGATCTGAGCTGCT
TCGCCAACAGCAACCCTCCTGCTCAGTACAGCTGGACCATCAACGGCAAGTTTCAGCTGTCCGGCCAGAA
GCTGTTCATTCCTCAGATCACCCCAAAGCACAACGGCCTGTACGCCTGTAGCGCCAGAAATTCTGCCACA
GGCGAGGAAAGCAGCACCAGCCTGACAATCAGAGTGATCGCTCCTCCTGGCCTGGGCACCTTCGCCTTCA
ACAATCCTACAGGCGCGCCGGGCGGCGACAAGACCCACACCTGCCCCCCCTGCCCAGCTCCAGAACTGCT
GGGAGGGCCTTCCGTGTTCCTGTTCCCCCCCAAGCCCAAGGACACCCTGATGATCAGCAGGACCCCCGAG
GTGACCTGCGTGGTGGTGGCCGTGTCCCACGAGGACCCAGAGGTGAAGTTCAACTGGTACGTGGACGGCG
TGGAGGTGCACAACGCCAAGACCAAGCCCAGAGAGGAGCAGTACAACAGCACCTACAGGGTGGTGTCCGT
GCTGACCGTGCTGCACCAGGACTGGCTGAACGGCAAAGAATACAAGTGCAAAGTCTCCAACAAGGCCCTG
GCTGCCCCAATCGAAAAGACAATCAGCAAGGCCAAGGGCCAGCCACGGGAGCCCCAGGTGTACACCCTGC
CCCCCAGCCGGGAGGAGATGACCAAGAACCAGGTGTCCCTGACCTGTCTGGTGAAGGGCTTCTACCCCAG
CGATATCGCCGTGGAGTGGGAGAGCAACGGCCAGCCCGAGAACAACTACAAGACCACCCCCCCAGTGCTG
GACAGCGACGGCAGCTTCTTCCTGTACAGCAAGCTGACCGTGGACAAGTCCAGGTGGCAGCAGGGCAACG
TGTTCAGCTGCAGCGTGATGCACGAGGCCCTGCACAACCACTACACCCAGAAGTCCCTGAGCCTGAGCCC
CGGCGGCAGCGGTCTTAATGATATTTTCGAGGCTCAGAAGATTGAGTGGCATGAACACCACCACCATCAC
CACTAAGGCCGGCCTGTAGTCACTGGCACAACGCGTTACCCGGTAAGCCAATCGGGTATACACGGTCGTC
ATACTGCAGACAGGGTTCTTCTACTTTGCAAGATAGTCTTGAGTAGTAAAATAAATAGATAGAGAAAATC
AGCCTCGACTGTGCCTTCTAGTTGCCAGCCATCTGTTGTTTGCCCCTCCCCCGTGCCTTCCTTGACCCTG
GAAGGTGCCACTCCCACTGTCCTTTCCTAATAAAATGAGGAAATTGCATCACAACACTCAACCCTATCTC
GGTCTATTCTTTTGATTTATAAGGGATTTTGCCGATTTCGGCCTATTGGTTAAAAAATGAGCTGATTTAA
CAAAAATTTAACGCGAATTAATTCTGTGGAATGTGTGTCAGTTAGGGTGTGGAAAGTCCCCAGGCTCCCC
AGCAGGCAGAAGTATGCAAAGCATGCATCTCAATTAGTCAGCAACCAGGTGTGGAAAGTCCCCAGGCTCC
CCAGCAGGCAGAAGTATGCAAAGCATGCATCTCAATTAGTCAGCAACCATAGTCCCGCCCCTAACTCCGC
CCATCCCGCCCCTAACTCCGCCCAGTTCCGCCCATTCTCCGCCCCATGGCTGACTAATTTTTTTTATTTA
TGCAGAGGCCGAGGCCGCCTCTGCCTCTGAGCTATTCCAGAAGTAGTGAGGAGGCTTTTTTGGAGGCCTA
GGCTTTTGCAAAAAGCTCCCGGGAGCTTGTATATCCATTTTCGGATCTGATCAGCACGTGTTGACAATTA
ATCATCGGCATAGTATATCGGCATAGTATAATACGACAAGGTGAGGAACTAAACCATGACCGAGTACAAG
CCCACGGTGCGCCTCGCCACCCGCGACGACGTCCCCAGGGCCGTACGCACCCTCGCCGCCGCGTTCGCCG
ACTACCCCGCCACGCGCCACACCGTCGATCCGGACCGCCACATCGAGCGGGTCACCGAGCTGCAAGAACT
CTTCCTCACGCGCGTCGGGCTCGACATCGGCAAGGTGTGGGTCGCGGACGACGGCGCCGCGGTGGCGGTC
TGGACCACGCCGGAGAGCGTCGAAGCGGGGGCGGTGTTCGCCGAGATCGGCCCGCGCATGGCCGAGTTGA
GCGGTTCCCGGCTGGCCGCGCAGCAACAGATGGAAGGCCTCCTGGCGCCGCACCGGCCCAAGGAGCCCGC
GTGGTTCCTGGCCACCGTCGGCGTCTCGCCCGACCACCAGGGCAAGGGTCTGGGCAGCGCCGTCGTGCTC
CCCGGAGTGGAGGCGGCCGAGCGCGCCGGGGTGCCCGCCTTCCTGGAGACATCCGCGCCCCGCAACCTCC
CCTTCTACGAGCGGCTCGGCTTCACCGTCACCGCCGACGTCGAGGTGCCCGAAGGACCGCGCACCTGGTG
CATGACCCGCAAGCCCGGTGCCTGACACGTGCTACGAGATTTCGATTCCACCGCCGCCTTCTATGAAAGG
TTGGGCTTCGGAATCGTTTTCCGGGACGCCGGCTGGATGATCCTCCAGCGCGGGGATCTCATGCTGGAGT
TCTTCGCCCACCCCAACTTGTTTATTGCAGCTTATAATGGTTACAAATAAAGCAATAGCATCACAAATTT
CACAAATAAAGCATTTTTTTCACTGCATTCTAGTTGTGGTTTGTCCAAACTCATCAATGTATCTTATCAT
GTCTGTATACCGTCGACCTCTAGCTAGAGCTTGGCGTAATCATGGTCATTACCAATGCTTAATCAGTGAG
GCACCTATCTCAGCGATCTGTCTATTTCGTTCATCCATAGTTGCCTGACTCCCCGTCGTGTAGATAACTA
CGATACGGGAGGGCTTACCATCTGGCCCCAGCGCTGCGATGATACCGCGAGAACCACGCTCACCGGCTCC
GGATTTATCAGCAATAAACCAGCCAGCCGGAAGGGCCGAGCGCAGAAGTGGTCCTGCAACTTTATCCGCC
TCCATCCAGTCTATTAATTGTTGCCGGGAAGCTAGAGTAAGTAGTTCGCCAGTTAATAGTTTGCGCAACG
TTGTTGCCATCGCTACAGGCATCGTGGTGTCACGCTCGTCGTTTGGTATGGCTTCATTCAGCTCCGGTTC
CCAACGATCAAGGCGAGTTACATGATCCCCCATGTTGTGCAAAAAAGCGGTTAGCTCCTTCGGTCCTCCG
ATCGTTGTCAGAAGTAAGTTGGCCGCAGTGTTATCACTCATGGTTATGGCAGCACTGCATAATTCTCTTA
CTGTCATGCCATCCGTAAGATGCTTTTCTGTGACTGGTGAGTACTCAACCAAGTCATTCTGAGAATAGTG
TATGCGGCGACCGAGTTGCTCTTGCCCGGCGTCAATACGGGATAATACCGCGCCACATAGCAGAACTTTA
AAAGTGCTCATCATTGGAAAACGTTCTTCGGGGCGAAAACTCTCAAGGATCTTACCGCTGTTGAGATCCA
GTTCGATGTAACCCACTCGTGCACCCAACTGATCTTCAGCATCTTTTACTTTCACCAGCGTTTCTGGGTG
AGCAAAAACAGGAAGGCAAAATGCCGCAAAAAAGGGAATAAGGGCGACACGGAAATGTTGAATACTCATA
TTCTTCCTT
Features (pLannotate 1.2.2; 21 found; start..end, strand, type, name):
    119..143     -  CDS            KanR (fragment): aminoglycoside phosphotransferase; aph(3')-Ia; confers resistance to kanamycin
    254..842     +  rep_origin     ori: high-copy-number ColE1/pMB1/pBR322/pUC origin of replication
   1067..1084    +  terminator     rrnB T2 terminator (fragment): transcription terminator T2 from the E. coli rrnB gene
   1109..1128    -  CDS            lacZα (fragment): LacZα fragment of β-galactosidase; lacZ fragment
   1584..1600    +  protein_bind   lac operator: The lac repressor binds to the lac operator to inhibit transcription in E. coli. This inhibition can be relieved by adding lactose or isopropyl-β-D-thiogalactopyranoside (IPTG). lac repressor encoded by lacI
   1843..2146    +  enhancer       CMV enhancer: human cytomegalovirus immediate early enhancer
   2147..2350    +  promoter       CMV promoter: human cytomegalovirus (CMV) immediate early promoter
   2486..2529    +  intron         CMV intron (fragment): modified intron A from human cytomegalovirus
   2581..2599    +  promoter       SP6 promoter: promoter for bacteriophage SP6 RNA polymerase
   2603..2640    +  CDS            IgH signal sequence (fragment): signal sequence from the mouse immunoglobulin heavy chain variable region
   2746..3648    +  CDS            PSG5 (fragment): PSG5_HUMAN - Experimental evidence at protein level: Swiss-Prot protein existence level 1. From Homo sapiens (Human).
   3667..4344    +  CDS            IGHG1 (fragment): IGHG1_HUMAN - Experimental evidence at protein level: Swiss-Prot protein existence level 1. Constant region of immunoglobulin heavy chains. Immunoglobulins, also known as antibodies, are membrane-bound or secreted glycoproteins produced by B lymphocytes. In the recognition phase of humoral immunity, the membrane-bound immunoglobulins serve as receptors which, upon binding of a specific antigen, trigger the clonal expansion and differentiation of B lymphocytes into immunoglobulins- secreting plasma cells. Secreted immunoglobulins mediate the effector phase of humoral immunity, which results in
   4559..4670    +  polyA_signal   bGH poly(A) signal: bovine growth hormone polyadenylation signal
   4671..4779    +  rep_origin     f1 ori (fragment): f1 bacteriophage origin of replication; arrow indicates direction of (+) strand synthesis
   4793..5122    +  promoter       SV40 promoter: SV40 enhancer and early promoter
   5170..5217    +  promoter       EM7 promoter: synthetic bacterial promoter&nbsp
   5236..5835    +  CDS            PuroR (fragment): puromycin N-acetyltransferase; pac from Streptomyces; confers resistance to puromycin
   5845..5970    +  CDS            ble (fragment): BLE_KLEPN - Experimental evidence at protein level: Swiss-Prot protein existence level 1. Binding protein with a strong affinity to the bleomycin family of antibiotics. Binds to CL990; an antimitotic-antibiotic compound. From Klebsiella pneumoniae.
   5965..6086    +  polyA_signal   SV40 poly(A) signal: SV40 polyadenylation signal
   6139..6999    -  CDS            AmpR: β-lactamase; bla; confers resistance to ampicillin, carbenicillin, and related antibiotics
   7002..89      -  promoter       AmpR promoter (fragment) (across the origin): bla
