[The description below was written by a language model from this plasmid's Addgene catalogue record and pLannotate feature annotations shown in this document.]
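Description:
pD649-HAsp-PSG11-Fc(DAPA)-AviTag-6xHis is a mammalian expression plasmid of about 7.0 kb, built on the pD649 backbone, for producing a secreted, Fc-fused form of human PSG11 (pregnancy-specific glycoprotein 11). It is propagated in E. coli as a high-copy plasmid through a ColE1/pUC-type origin and selected with ampicillin via a full-length β-lactamase gene. The feature table also shows an SV40 early promoter plus bacterial EM7 promoter driving a puromycin N-acetyltransferase sequence (annotated as a fragment), followed by an SV40 polyadenylation signal. This could allow selection in mammalian cells, although the catalogue entry does not list a mammalian marker. Short remnants of KanR, lacZα, ble and the f1 origin appear to be backbone leftovers.

The expression cassette consists of the CMV enhancer and immediate-early promoter, a fragment of CMV intron A and an SP6 promoter, ending in a bGH polyadenylation signal. The SP6 site also serves as a sequencing primer site. The open reading frame begins with a secretion signal: the name indicates an HA signal peptide, whereas the annotation tool matched a fragment of a mouse IgH signal sequence. Next comes the 903 bp PSG11 insert, cloned between retained NotI and AscI sites. The software labelled this insert as PSG5, probably because of homology within the PSG family. It is fused C-terminally to a human IgG1 Fc carrying the D265A and P329A (DAPA) substitutions, which are generally used to reduce Fc effector binding. An AviTag for site-specific biotinylation and a 6xHis tag for purification follow, though neither is annotated separately. The construct belongs to a collection used to map human IgSF cell-surface protein interactions. The depositor notes that some plasmids in the collection may carry an IS4-like transposase upstream of the CMV promoter; none is annotated here.
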