Addgene plasmid #156740: pD649-HAsp-PSG11-Fc(DAPA)-AviTag-6xHis
Purpose: Mammalian expression of secreted protein fused to Fc(DAPA)-Avi-6xHis.
Depositing lab: Chris Garcia. Depositing organization: Stanford University. Publication: A Human IgSF Cell-Surface Interactome Reveals a Complex Network of Protein-Protein Interactions. Wojtowicz WM, Vielmetter J, Fernandes RA, Siepe DH, Eastman CL, Chisholm GB, Cox S, Klock H, Anderson PW, Rue SM, Miller JJ, Glaser SM, Bragstad ML, Vance J, Lam AW, Lesley SA, Zinn K, Garcia KC. Cell. 2020 Aug 20;182(4):1027-1043.e17. doi: 10.1016/j.cell.2020.07.025. PubMed 32822567.
Backbone
  Vector backbone: pD649
  Backbone size w/o insert (bp): 6106
  Vector type: Mammalian Expression
Growth in bacteria
  Bacterial resistance: Ampicillin, 100 μg/mL
  Growth temperature: 37°C
  Growth strain: DH5alpha
  Copy number: High Copy
Gene/Insert
  Gene/Insert name: PSG11
  Species: H. sapiens (human)
  Insert size (bp): 903
  Mutation: Fc region of human IgG contains D265A and P329A mutations (DAPA)
  Entrez Gene: PSG11 (a.k.a. PSBG-11, PSBG-13, PSG13, PSG14)
  Promoter: CMV/SP6
  Tag / fusion protein: Fc(DAPA)-AviTag-6xHis (C terminal on backbone)
  Cloning method: Restriction Enzyme; 5′ cloning site GCGGCCGC (not destroyed); 3′ cloning site GGCGCGCC (not destroyed)
  Sequencing primers: 5′ ATTTAGGTGACACTATAG; 3′ CACGTACCAGTTGAACTTCACC
Resource information
  A portion of this plasmid was derived from a plasmid made by: synthesis by ThermoFisher
Terms and licenses: Academic/Nonprofit Terms; Industry Terms: Not Available to Industry
Depositor comments: Some plasmids in this collection may have an IS4-like element ISVsa5 family transposase upstream of the CMV promoter.
How to cite: pD649-HAsp-PSG11-Fc(DAPA)-AviTag-6xHis was a gift from Chris Garcia (Addgene plasmid # 156740 ; http://n2t.net/addgene:156740 ; RRID:Addgene_156740)
