>Addgene plasmid #156740 | pD649-HAsp-PSG11-Fc(DAPA)-AviTag-6xHis | depositor partial sequence | sequence record 302590 | insert (secreted protein)
CAAGTGATGATTGAAGCCCAGCCTCCTAAGGTGTCCGAGGGCAAAGATGTGCTGCTGCTGGTGCACAACC
TGCCTCAGAATCTGACCGGCTACATCTGGTACAAGGGCCAGATCCGGGACCTGTACCACTACATCACCAG
CTACGTGGTGGACGGCCAGATCATCATCTACGGCCCTGCCTACAGCGGCAGAGAAACCGTGTACAGCAAT
GCCAGCCTGCTGATCCAGAACGTGACAAGAGAGGATGCCGGCAGCTACACCCTGCACATCATTAAGAGAG
GCGACGGCACAAGAGGCGTGACAGGCTACTTCACCTTCACACTGTACCTGGAAACCCCTAAGCCTAGCAT
CAGCAGCTCCAATCTGAACCCCAGAGAAGCCATGGAAACCGTGATCCTGACCTGCAATCCCGAGACACCT
GATGCCTCTTACCTGTGGTGGATGAACGGCCAGAGCCTGCCTATGACACACAGAATGCAGCTGAGCGAGA
CAAACAGAACCCTGTTCCTGTTCGGCGTGACCAAGTACACAGCCGGACCTTACGAGTGCGAGATCTGGAA
TTCTGGCAGCGCCAGCAGATCTGACCCCGTGACACTGAATCTGCTGCACGGCCCTGATCTGCCCAGAATT
TTTCCCAGCGTGACCAGCTACTACTCCGGCGAGAATCTGGATCTGAGCTGCTTCGCCAACAGCAACCCTC
CTGCTCAGTACAGCTGGACCATCAACGGCAAGTTTCAGCTGTCCGGCCAGAAGCTGTTCATTCCTCAGAT
CACCCCAAAGCACAACGGCCTGTACGCCTGTAGCGCCAGAAATTCTGCCACAGGCGAGGAAAGCAGCACC
AGCCTGACAATCAGAGTGATCGCTCCTCCTGGCCTGGGCACCTTCGCCTTCAACAATCCTACA
